Addgene plasmid #128813: pFSW Doc2alpha D291N mutant
Purpose: To make virus expressing Doc2alpha D291 mutant
Depositing lab: Edwin Chapman. Depositing organization: University of Wisconsin, Madison. Publication: Excitatory and Inhibitory Neurons Utilize Different Ca(2+) Sensors and Sources to Regulate Spontaneous Release. Courtney NA, Briguglio JS, Bradberry MM, Greer C, Chapman ER. Neuron. 2018 Jun 6;98(5):977-991.e5. doi: 10.1016/j.neuron.2018.04.022. Epub 2018 May 10. PubMed 29754754.
Backbone
  Vector backbone: FUGW
  Backbone size w/o insert (bp): 9697
  Vector type: Lentiviral
Growth in bacteria
  Bacterial resistance: Ampicillin, 100 μg/mL
  Growth temperature: 37°C
  Growth strain: NEB Stable
  Copy number: Unknown
Gene/Insert
  Gene/Insert name: Doc2alpha (alt name: Double C2 protein alpha)
  Species: R. norvegicus (rat)
  Insert size (bp): 1209
  Mutation: D291N
  Entrez Gene: Doc2a
  Promoter: hSyn (human synapsin I promoter)
  Tag / fusion protein: IRES-EGFP (C terminal on insert)
  Cloning method: Ligation Independent Cloning
Terms and licenses: Academic/Nonprofit Terms; Industry Terms: Not Available to Industry
How to cite: pFSW Doc2alpha D291N mutant was a gift from Edwin Chapman (Addgene plasmid # 128813 ; http://n2t.net/addgene:128813 ; RRID:Addgene_128813)
