[The description below was written by a language model from this plasmid's Addgene catalogue record and pLannotate feature annotations shown in this document.]
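Description:
pFSW Doc2alpha D291N mutant is an HIV-1-based lentiviral transfer plasmid built on the FUGW backbone and intended for producing virus that expresses a mutant form of rat Doc2alpha (double C2 protein alpha) in neurons. It is propagated in E. coli through a high-copy ColE1/pUC-type origin with ampicillin selection (AmpR). The backbone also carries an f1 origin and an SV40/EM7-driven bleomycin/Zeocin resistance cassette that lies outside the viral genome. A CMV enhancer/promoter fused to a truncated 5' LTR drives transcription of the viral RNA in packaging cells. The Ψ packaging signal with a partial gag sequence, the RRE and the cPPT/CTS support encapsidation, Rev-dependent nuclear export and efficient transduction. A second truncated LTR followed by a bGH polyadenylation signal closes the viral unit.

Between the LTRs, the human synapsin I promoter confers neuron-specific expression of a bicistronic transcript. The 1209 bp Doc2a coding sequence carrying the D291N substitution comes first, followed by an EMCV IRES and EGFP. Transduced cells therefore make untagged Doc2alpha and a separate fluorescent marker rather than a fusion protein. A WPRE downstream of EGFP enhances transcript stability and expression. Doc2alpha is a calcium- and phospholipid-binding protein implicated in calcium-dependent spontaneous neurotransmitter release. The record does not state the functional consequence of the D291N change. The associated study concerns the calcium sensors that regulate spontaneous release in excitatory and inhibitory neurons, which suggests use of the virus for expressing this mutant in neurons in that context.
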