Features (pLannotate 1.2.2; 32 found; start..end, strand, type, name):
      1..380     +  enhancer       CMV enhancer: human cytomegalovirus immediate early enhancer
    381..580     +  promoter       CMV promoter: human cytomegalovirus (CMV) immediate early promoter
    598..778     +  LTR            5' LTR (truncated): truncated 5' long terminal repeat (LTR) from HIV-1
    825..950     +  misc_feature   HIV-1 Ψ: packaging signal of human immunodeficiency virus type 1
    934..1297    +  CDS            HIV-1 gag (fragment): gag protein from human immunodeficiency virus 1; gag
   1443..1676    +  misc_feature   RRE: The Rev response element (RRE) of HIV-1 allows for Rev-dependent mRNA export from the nucleus to the cytoplasm.
   2053..2153    +  CDS            Rev (fragment): human immunodeficiency virus 1 (HIV-1) Rev protein; rev; enhances nuclear export of unspliced and incompletely spliced viral mRNAs
   2203..2320    +  misc_feature   cPPT/CTS: central polypurine tract and central termination sequence of HIV-1
   2365..2811    +  promoter       hSyn promoter: human synapsin I promoter; confers neuron-specific expression (Kügler et al., 2003)
   2828..4036    +  CDS            Doc2a: DOC2A_RAT - Experimental evidence at protein level: Swiss-Prot protein existence level 1. Calcium sensor which most probably regulates fusion of vesicles with membranes. Binds calcium and phospholipids. May be involved in calcium dependent neurotransmitter release through the interaction with UNC13A. May be involved in calcium-dependent spontaneous release of neurotransmitter in absence of action potentials in neuronal cells. Regulates Ca(2+)-dependent secretory lysosome exocytosis in mast cells (By similarity). From Rattus norvegicus (Rat).
   4045..4621    +  misc_feature   IRES2: internal ribosome entry site (IRES) of the encephalomyocarditis virus (EMCV)
   4618..5337    +  CDS            EGFP: the original enhanced GFP (Yang et al., 1996) mammalian codon-optimized
   5338..5361    +  misc_feature   MCS (fragment): pBluescript multiple cloning site
   5361..5949    +  misc_feature   WPRE: woodchuck hepatitis virus posttranscriptional regulatory element
   5886..6467    +  CDS            nef (fragment): NEF_HV1H2 - Experimental evidence at protein level: Swiss-Prot protein existence level 1. Extracellular Nef protein targets CD4(+) T-lymphocytes for apoptosis by interacting with CXCR4 surface receptors. From Human immunodeficiency virus type 1 group M subtype B (isolate HXB2) (HIV-1).
   6474..6654    +  LTR            5' LTR (truncated): truncated 5' long terminal repeat (LTR) from HIV-1
   6686..6910    +  polyA_signal   bGH poly(A) signal: bovine growth hormone polyadenylation signal
   6914..6935    +  promoter       SV40 promoter (fragment): SV40 enhancer and early promoter
   6956..7384    +  rep_origin     f1 ori (sequence partly withheld): f1 bacteriophage origin of replication; arrow indicates direction of (+) strand synthesis
   7398..7727    +  promoter       SV40 promoter: SV40 enhancer and early promoter
   7775..7822    +  promoter       EM7 promoter: synthetic bacterial promoter&nbsp
   7841..8215    +  CDS            BleoR: antibiotic-binding protein; Sh ble from Streptoalloteichus hindustanus; confers resistance to bleomycin, phleomycin, and Zeocin™
   8225..8350    +  CDS            ble (fragment): BLE_KLEPN - Experimental evidence at protein level: Swiss-Prot protein existence level 1. Binding protein with a strong affinity to the bleomycin family of antibiotics. Binds to CL990; an antimitotic-antibiotic compound. From Klebsiella pneumoniae.
   8345..8466    +  polyA_signal   SV40 poly(A) signal: SV40 polyadenylation signal
   8537..8559    -  protein_bind   lac operator (fragment): The lac repressor binds to the lac operator to inhibit transcription in E. coli. This inhibition can be relieved by adding lactose or isopropyl-β-D-thiogalactopyranoside (IPTG). lac repressor encoded by lacI
   8563..8593    -  promoter       lac promoter: promoter for the E. coli lac operon
   8608..8629    -  protein_bind   CAP binding site: CAP binding activates transcription in the presence of cAMP. E. coli catabolite activator protein
   8642..8734    -  CDS            lacI (fragment): lac repressor; lacI; The lac repressor binds to the lac operator to inhibit transcription in E. coli. This inhibition can be relieved by adding lactose or isopropyl-β-D-thiogalactopyranoside (IPTG).
   8917..9505    -  rep_origin     ori: high-copy-number ColE1/pMB1/pBR322/pUC origin of replication
   9676..10536   -  CDS            AmpR: β-lactamase; bla; confers resistance to ampicillin, carbenicillin, and related antibiotics
  10537..10641   -  promoter       AmpR promoter: bla
  10700..10752   -  misc_feature   bom (fragment): basis of mobility region from pBR322
>Addgene plasmid #128813 | pFSW Doc2alpha D291N mutant | addgene full sequence | sequence record 254211 | Addgene NGS Result
GACATTGATTATTGACTAGTTATTAATAGTAATCAATTACGGGGTCATTAGTTCATAGCCCATATATGGA
GTTCCGCGTTACATAACTTACGGTAAATGGCCCGCCTGGCTGACCGCCCAACGACCCCCGCCCATTGACG
TCAATAATGACGTATGTTCCCATAGTAACGCCAATAGGGACTTTCCATTGACGTCAATGGGTGGAGTATT
TACGGTAAACTGCCCACTTGGCAGTACATCAAGTGTATCATATGCCAAGTACGCCCCCTATTGACGTCAA
TGACGGTAAATGGCCCGCCTGGCATTATGCCCAGTACATGACCTTATGGGACTTTCCTACTTGGCAGTAC
ATCTACGTATTAGTCATCGCTATTACCATGGTGATGCGGTTTTGGCAGTACATCAATGGGCGTGGATAGC
GGTTTGACTCACGGGGATTTCCAAGTCTCCACCCCATTGACGTCAATGGGAGTTTGTTTTGGCACCAAAA
TCAACGGGACTTTCCAAAATGTCGTAACAACTCCGCCCCATTGACGCAAATGGGCGGTAGGCGTGTACGG
TGGGAGGTCTATATAAGCAGCGCGTTTTGCCTGTACTGGGTCTCTCTGGTTAGACCAGATCTGAGCCTGG
GAGCTCTCTGGCTAACTAGGGAACCCACTGCTTAAGCCTCAATAAAGCTTGCCTTGAGTGCTTCAAGTAG
TGTGTGCCCGTCTGTTGTGTGACTCTGGTAACTAGAGATCCCTCAGACCCTTTTAGTCAGTGTGGAAAAT
CTCTAGCAGTGGCGCCCGAACAGGGACTTGAAAGCGAAAGGGAAACCAGAGGAGCTCTCTCGACGCAGGA
CTCGGCTTGCTGAAGCGCGCACGGCAAGAGGCGAGGGGCGGCGACTGGTGAGTACGCCAAAAATTTTGAC
TAGCGGAGGCTAGAAGGAGAGAGATGGGTGCGAGAGCGTCAGTATTAAGCGGGGGAGAATTAGATCGCGA
TGGGAAAAAATTCGGTTAAGGCCAGGGGGAAAGAAAAAATATAAATTAAAACATATAGTATGGGCAAGCA
GGGAGCTAGAACGATTCGCAGTTAATCCTGGCCTGTTAGAAACATCAGAAGGCTGTAGACAAATACTGGG
ACAGCTACAACCATCCCTTCAGACAGGATCAGAAGAACTTAGATCATTATATAATACAGTAGCAACCCTC
TATTGTGTGCATCAAAGGATAGAGATAAAAGACACCAAGGAAGCTTTAGACAAGATAGAGGAAGAGCAAA
ACAAAAGTAAGACCACCGCACAGCAAGCGGCCGCTGATCTTCAGACCTGGAGGAGGAGATATGAGGGACA
ATTGGAGAAGTGAATTATATAAATATAAAGTAGTAAAAATTGAACCATTAGGAGTAGCACCCACCAAGGC
AAAGAGAAGAGTGGTGCAGAGAGAAAAAAGAGCAGTGGGAATAGGAGCTTTGTTCCTTGGGTTCTTGGGA
GCAGCAGGAAGCACTATGGGCGCAGCGTCAATGACGCTGACGGTACAGGCCAGACAATTATTGTCTGGTA
TAGTGCAGCAGCAGAACAATTTGCTGAGGGCTATTGAGGCGCAACAGCATCTGTTGCAACTCACAGTCTG
GGGCATCAAGCAGCTCCAGGCAAGAATCCTGGCTGTGGAAAGATACCTAAAGGATCAACAGCTCCTGGGG
ATTTGGGGTTGCTCTGGAAAACTCATTTGCACCACTGCTGTGCCTTGGAATGCTAGTTGGAGTAATAAAT
CTCTGGAACAGATTTGGAATCACACGACCTGGATGGAGTGGGACAGAGAAATTAACAATTACACAAGCTT
AATACACTCCTTAATTGAAGAATCGCAAAACCAGCAAGAAAAGAATGAACAAGAATTATTGGAATTAGAT
AAATGGGCAAGTTTGTGGAATTGGTTTAACATAACAAATTGGCTGTGGTATATAAAATTATTCATAATGA
TAGTAGGAGGCTTGGTAGGTTTAAGAATAGTTTTTGCTGTACTTTCTATAGTGAATAGAGTTAGGCAGGG
ATATTCACCATTATCGTTTCAGACCCACCTCCCAACCCCGAGGGGACCCGACAGGCCCGAAGGAATAGAA
GAAGAAGGTGGAGAGAGAGACAGAGACAGATCCATTCGATTAGTGAACGGATCGGCACTGCGTGCGCCAA
TTCTGCAGACAAATGGCAGTATTCATCCACAATTTTAAAAGAAAAGGGGGGATTGGGGGGTACAGTGCAG
GGGAAAGAATAGTAGACATAATAGCAACAGACATACAAACTAAAGAATTACAAAAACAAATTACAAAAAT
TCAAAATTTTCGGGTTTATTACAGGGACAGCAGAGATCCAGTTTGGTTAATTAAAGTGCAAGTGGTTTTA
GGACCAGGATGAGGCGGGGTGGGGGTGCCTACCTGACGACCGACCCCGACCCACTGGACAAGCACCCAAC
CCCCATTCCCCAAATTGCGCATCCCCTATCAGAGAGGGGGAGGGGAAACAGGATGCGGCGAGGCGCGTGC
GCACTGCCAGCTTCAGCACCGCGGACAGTGCCTTCGCCCCCGCCTGGCGGCGCGCGCCACCGCCGCCTCA
GCACTGAAGGCGCGCTGACGTCACTCGCCGGTCCCCCGTAAACTCCCCTTCCCGGCCACCTTGGTCGCGT
CCGCGCCGCCGCCGGCCCAGCCGGACCGCACCACGCGAGGCGCGAGATAGGGGGGCACGGGCGCGACCAT
CTGCGCTGCGGCGCCGGCGACTCAGCGCTGCCTCAGTCTGCGGTGGGCAGCGGAGGAGTCGTGTCGTGCC
TGAGAGCGCAGGTACGGCTAGGCCACCATGAGAGGACGAAGAGGTGATCGAATGACCATCAACATCCAGG
AGCACATGGCAATCAACGTGTGCCCTGGACCCATCAGGCCCATCCGCCAGATCTCCGACTACTTCCCTCG
CAGAGGACCAGGACCAGAGGGTGGCGGCGGAGGAAGGGGCTTCGGGGAAGCTCCAGCTCATCTGGCCCCT
CTGGCTCTGGCTCCACCTGCAGCTCTCCTTGGAGCCACTACACCCGACGATGGAGCTGAGGTAGACAGCT
ACGACTCGGATGATACCACTGCCCTGGGCACGCTGGAATTTGACCTTCTCTATGATCAGGCTTCCTGCAT
GCTGCACTGTAGAATCCTCAGGGCCAAGGGCCTCAAGCCCATGGATTTCAACGGCCTGGCTGACCCCTAT
GTAAAGCTGCACCTCCTGCCAGGAGCCTGCAAGGCCAATAAGCTAAAAACCAAGACACAGAGGAACACAC
TGAACCCAGTGTGGAACGAGGAGCTGACGTACAGTGGAATCACAGATGACGACATCACCCACAAGGTGCT
CAGGATCTCGGTCTGTGATGAGGACAAGCTGAGTCACAATGAATTTATTGGGGAGATCCGAGTGCCCCTC
CGCCGCCTCAAGCCTTCACAGAAGAAGCATTTTAACATCTGCCTTGAGCGTCAGGTCCCGCTTCCTTCGC
CCTCTTCAATGTCTGCGGCGCTGAGGGGCATATCCTGTTACCTGAAGGAGCTAGAGCAGGCAGAGCAGGG
ACCTGGGCTGTTGGAAGAGCGCGGGCGCATCCTGCTGAGCCTCAGCTACAGCTCTCGGCGGCATGGGCTG
CTGGTGGGCATTGTTCGCTGTGCTCACCTGGCTGCAATGGATGTTAACGGCTACTCTAACCCTTATGTGA
AGACGTACTTGAGACCAGACGTGGATAAGAAATCCAAGCATAAGACGTGTGTAAAGAAGAAGACGCTGAA
CCCGGAATTTAATGAGGAATTCTTTTATGAGATGGAACTCTCCACTCTGGCTACCAAGACCCTGGAAGTC
ACAGTCTGGGACTACGACATTGGCAAATCCAATGACTTCATAGGTGGTGTGTCTCTGGGGCCAGGAGCCC
GGGGAGAGGCCCAGAAACACTGGAGAGACTGTCTACATCAGCCGGACACAGCAGTGGAGCGCTGGCATAC
CCTGACCAGCGAGCTGCCCCCAGCAGCAGGGGCGTTGCCGTTGGCCTAGAATTCCCCCTCTCCCTCCCCC
CCCTAACGTTACTGGCCGAAGCCGCTTGGAATAAGGCCGGTGTGCGTTTGTCTATATGTTATTTTCCACC
ATATTGCCGTCTTTTGGCAATGTGAGGGCCCGGAAACCTGGCCCTGTCTTCTTGACGAGCATTCCTAGGG
GTCTTTCCCCTCTCGCCAAAGGAATGCAAGGTCTGTTGAATGTCGTGAAGGAAGCAGTTCCTCTGGAAGC
TTCTTGAAGACAAACAACGTCTGTAGCGACCCTTTGCAGGCAGCGGAACCCCCCACCTGGCGACAGGTGC
CTCTGCGGCCAAAAGCCACGTGTATAAGATACACCTGCAAAGGCGGCACAACCCCAGTGCCACGTTGTGA
GTTGGATAGTTGTGGAAAGAGTCAAATGGCTCTCCTCAAGCGTATTCAACAAGGGGCTGAAGGATGCCCA
GAAGGTACCCCATTGTATGGGATCTGATCTGGGGCCTCGGTACACATGCTTTACATGTGTTTAGTCGAGG
TTAAAAAAACGTCTAGGCCCCCCGAACCACGGGGACGTGGTTTTCCTTTGAAAAACACGATGATAATATG
GTGAGCAAGGGCGAGGAGCTGTTCACCGGGGTGGTGCCCATCCTGGTCGAGCTGGACGGCGACGTAAACG
GCCACAAGTTCAGCGTGTCCGGCGAGGGCGAGGGCGATGCCACCTACGGCAAGCTGACCCTGAAGTTCAT
CTGCACCACCGGCAAGCTGCCCGTGCCCTGGCCCACCCTCGTGACCACCCTGACCTACGGCGTGCAGTGC
TTCAGCCGCTACCCCGACCACATGAAGCAGCACGACTTCTTCAAGTCCGCCATGCCCGAAGGCTACGTCC
AGGAGCGCACCATCTTCTTCAAGGACGACGGCAACTACAAGACCCGCGCCGAGGTGAAGTTCGAGGGCGA
CACCCTGGTGAACCGCATCGAGCTGAAGGGCATCGACTTCAAGGAGGACGGCAACATCCTGGGGCACAAG
CTGGAGTACAACTACAACAGCCACAACGTCTATATCATGGCCGACAAGCAGAAGAACGGCATCAAGGTGA
ACTTCAAGATCCGCCACAACATCGAGGACGGCAGCGTGCAGCTCGCCGACCACTACCAGCAGAACACCCC
CATCGGCGACGGCCCCGTGCTGCTGCCCGACAACCACTACCTGAGCACCCAGTCCGCCCTGAGCAAAGAC
CCCAACGAGAAGCGCGATCACATGGTCCTGCTGGAGTTCGTGACCGCCGCCGGGATCACTCTCGGCATGG
ACGAGCTGTACAAGTAAAATTCGATATCAAGCTTATCGATAATCAACCTCTGGATTACAAAATTTGTGAA
AGATTGACTGGTATTCTTAACTATGTTGCTCCTTTTACGCTATGTGGATACGCTGCTTTAATGCCTTTGT
ATCATGCTATTGCTTCCCGTATGGCTTTCATTTTCTCCTCCTTGTATAAATCCTGGTTGCTGTCTCTTTA
TGAGGAGTTGTGGCCCGTTGTCAGGCAACGTGGCGTGGTGTGCACTGTGTTTGCTGACGCAACCCCCACT
GGTTGGGGCATTGCCACCACCTGTCAGCTCCTTTCCGGGACTTTCGCTTTCCCCCTCCCTATTGCCACGG
CGGAACTCATCGCCGCCTGCCTTGCCCGCTGCTGGACAGGGGCTCGGCTGTTGGGCACTGACAATTCCGT
GGTGTTGTCGGGGAAATCATCGTCCTTTCCTTGGCTGCTCGCCTGTGTTGCCACCTGGATTCTGCGCGGG
ACGTCCTTCTGCTACGTCCCTTCGGCCCTCAATCCAGCGGACCTTCCTTCCCGCGGCCTGCTGCCGGCTC
TGCGGCCTCTTCCGCGTCTTCGCCTTCGCCCTCAGACGAGTCGGATCTCCCTTTGGGCCGCCTCCCCGCA
TCGATACCGTCGACCTCGAGACCTAGAAAAACATGGAGCAATCACAAGTAGCAATACAGCAGCTACCAAT
GCTGATTGTGCCTGGCTAGAAGCACAAGAGGAGGAGGAGGTGGGTTTTCCAGTCACACCTCAGGTACCTT
TAAGACCAATGACTTACAAGGCAGCTGTAGATCTTAGCCACTTTTTAAAAGAAAAGGGGGGACTGGAAGG
GCTAATTCACTCCCAACGAAGACAAGATATCCTTGATCTGTGGATCTACCACACACAAGGCTACTTCCCT
GATTGGCAGAACTACACACCAGGGCCAGGGATCAGATATCCACTGACCTTTGGATGGTGCTACAAGCTAG
TACCAGTTGAGCAAGAGAAGGTAGAAGAAGCCAATGAAGGAGAGAACACCCGCTTGTTACACCCTGTGAG
CCTGCATGGGATGGATGACCCGGAGAGAGAAGTATTAGAGTGGAGGTTTGACAGCCGCCTAGCATTTCAT
CACATGGCCCGAGAGCTGCATCCGGACTGTACTGGGTCTCTCTGGTTAGACCAGATCTGAGCCTGGGAGC
TCTCTGGCTAACTAGGGAACCCACTGCTTAAGCCTCAATAAAGCTTGCCTTGAGTGCTTCAAGTAGTGTG
TGCCCGTCTGTTGTGTGACTCTGGTAACTAGAGATCCCTCAGACCCTTTTAGTCAGTGTGGAAAATCTCT
AGCAGGGCCCGTTTAAACCCGCTGATCAGCCTCGACTGTGCCTTCTAGTTGCCAGCCATCTGTTGTTTGC
CCCTCCCCCGTGCCTTCCTTGACCCTGGAAGGTGCCACTCCCACTGTCCTTTCCTAATAAAATGAGGAAA
TTGCATCGCATTGTCTGAGTAGGTGTCATTCTATTCTGGGGGGTGGGGTGGGGCAGGACAGCAAGGGGGA
GGATTGGGAAGACAATAGCAGGCATGCTGGGGATGCGGTGGGCTCTATGGCTTCTGAGGCGGAAAGAACC
AGCTGGGGCTCTAGGGGGTATCCCC
[124 nt withheld, positions 6956-7079]
C
[91 nt withheld, positions 7081-7171]
A
[49 nt withheld, positions 7173-7221]
CCTTTGACGTTGGAGTCCACGTTCTTT
[37 nt withheld, positions 7249-7285]
ACCCTATCTCGGTCTATTCTTTTGATTTATAAGGGATTTTGCCGATTTCGGCCTATTGGTTAAAAAATGA
GCTGATTTAACAAAAATTTAACGCGAATTAATTCTGTGGAATGTGTGTCAGTTAGGGTGTGGAAAGTCCC
CAGGCTCCCCAGCAGGCAGAAGTATGCAAAGCATGCATCTCAATTAGTCAGCAACCAGGTGTGGAAAGTC
CCCAGGCTCCCCAGCAGGCAGAAGTATGCAAAGCATGCATCTCAATTAGTCAGCAACCATAGTCCCGCCC
CTAACTCCGCCCATCCCGCCCCTAACTCCGCCCAGTTCCGCCCATTCTCCGCCCCATGGCTGACTAATTT
TTTTTATTTATGCAGAGGCCGAGGCCGCCTCTGCCTCTGAGCTATTCCAGAAGTAGTGAGGAGGCTTTTT
TGGAGGCCTAGGCTTTTGCAAAAAGCTCCCGGGAGCTTGTATATCCATTTTCGGATCTGATCAGCACGTG
TTGACAATTAATCATCGGCATAGTATATCGGCATAGTATAATACGACAAGGTGAGGAACTAAACCATGGC
CAAGTTGACCAGTGCCGTTCCGGTGCTCACCGCGCGCGACGTCGCCGGAGCGGTCGAGTTCTGGACCGAC
CGGCTCGGGTTCTCCCGGGACTTCGTGGAGGACGACTTCGCCGGTGTGGTCCGGGACGACGTGACCCTGT
TCATCAGCGCGGTCCAGGACCAGGTGGTGCCGGACAACACCCTGGCCTGGGTGTGGGTGCGCGGCCTGGA
CGAGCTGTACGCCGAGTGGTCGGAGGTCGTGTCCACGAACTTCCGGGACGCCTCCGGGCCGGCCATGACC
GAGATCGGCGAGCAGCCGTGGGGGCGGGAGTTCGCCCTGCGCGACCCGGCCGGCAACTGCGTGCACTTCG
TGGCCGAGGAGCAGGACTGACACGTGCTACGAGATTTCGATTCCACCGCCGCCTTCTATGAAAGGTTGGG
CTTCGGAATCGTTTTCCGGGACGCCGGCTGGATGATCCTCCAGCGCGGGGATCTCATGCTGGAGTTCTTC
GCCCACCCCAACTTGTTTATTGCAGCTTATAATGGTTACAAATAAAGCAATAGCATCACAAATTTCACAA
ATAAAGCATTTTTTTCACTGCATTCTAGTTGTGGTTTGTCCAAACTCATCAATGTATCTTATCATGTCTG
TATACCGTCGACCTCTAGCTAGAGCTTGGCGTAATCATGGTCATAGCTGTTTCCTGTGTGAAATTGTTAT
CCGCTCACAATTCCACACAACATACGAGCCGGAAGCATAAAGTGTAAAGCCTGGGGTGCCTAATGAGTGA
GCTAACTCACATTAATTGCGTTGCGCTCACTGCCCGCTTTCCAGTCGGGAAACCTGTCGTGCCAGCTGCA
TTAATGAATCGGCCAACGCGCGGGGAGAGGCGGTTTGCGTATTGGGCGCTCTTCCGCTTCCTCGCTCACT
GACTCGCTGCGCTCGGTCGTTCGGCTGCGGCGAGCGGTATCAGCTCACTCAAAGGCGGTAATACGGTTAT
CCACAGAATCAGGGGATAACGCAGGAAAGAACATGTGAGCAAAAGGCCAGCAAAAGGCCAGGAACCGTAA
AAAGGCCGCGTTGCTGGCGTTTTTCCATAGGCTCCGCCCCCCTGACGAGCATCACAAAAATCGACGCTCA
AGTCAGAGGTGGCGAAACCCGACAGGACTATAAAGATACCAGGCGTTTCCCCCTGGAAGCTCCCTCGTGC
GCTCTCCTGTTCCGACCCTGCCGCTTACCGGATACCTGTCCGCCTTTCTCCCTTCGGGAAGCGTGGCGCT
TTCTCATAGCTCACGCTGTAGGTATCTCAGTTCGGTGTAGGTCGTTCGCTCCAAGCTGGGCTGTGTGCAC
GAACCCCCCGTTCAGCCCGACCGCTGCGCCTTATCCGGTAACTATCGTCTTGAGTCCAACCCGGTAAGAC
ACGACTTATCGCCACTGGCAGCAGCCACTGGTAACAGGATTAGCAGAGCGAGGTATGTAGGCGGTGCTAC
AGAGTTCTTGAAGTGGTGGCCTAACTACGGCTACACTAGAAGAACAGTATTTGGTATCTGCGCTCTGCTG
AAGCCAGTTACCTTCGGAAAAAGAGTTGGTAGCTCTTGATCCGGCAAACAAACCACCGCTGGTAGCGGTG
GTTTTTTTGTTTGCAAGCAGCAGATTACGCGCAGAAAAAAAGGATCTCAAGAAGATCCTTTGATCTTTTC
TACGGGGTCTGACGCTCAGTGGAACGAAAACTCACGTTAAGGGATTTTGGTCATGAGATTATCAAAAAGG
ATCTTCACCTAGATCCTTTTAAATTAAAAATGAAGTTTTAAATCAATCTAAAGTATATATGAGTAAACTT
GGTCTGACAGTTACCAATGCTTAATCAGTGAGGCACCTATCTCAGCGATCTGTCTATTTCGTTCATCCAT
AGTTGCCTGACTCCCCGTCGTGTAGATAACTACGATACGGGAGGGCTTACCATCTGGCCCCAGTGCTGCA
ATGATACCGCGAGACCCACGCTCACCGGCTCCAGATTTATCAGCAATAAACCAGCCAGCCGGAAGGGCCG
AGCGCAGAAGTGGTCCTGCAACTTTATCCGCCTCCATCCAGTCTATTAATTGTTGCCGGGAAGCTAGAGT
AAGTAGTTCGCCAGTTAATAGTTTGCGCAACGTTGTTGCCATTGCTACAGGCATCGTGGTGTCACGCTCG
TCGTTTGGTATGGCTTCATTCAGCTCCGGTTCCCAACGATCAAGGCGAGTTACATGATCCCCCATGTTGT
GCAAAAAAGCGGTTAGCTCCTTCGGTCCTCCGATCGTTGTCAGAAGTAAGTTGGCCGCAGTGTTATCACT
CATGGTTATGGCAGCACTGCATAATTCTCTTACTGTCATGCCATCCGTAAGATGCTTTTCTGTGACTGGT
GAGTACTCAACCAAGTCATTCTGAGAATAGTGTATGCGGCGACCGAGTTGCTCTTGCCCGGCGTCAATAC
GGGATAATACCGCGCCACATAGCAGAACTTTAAAAGTGCTCATCATTGGAAAACGTTCTTCGGGGCGAAA
ACTCTCAAGGATCTTACCGCTGTTGAGATCCAGTTCGATGTAACCCACTCGTGCACCCAACTGATCTTCA
GCATCTTTTACTTTCACCAGCGTTTCTGGGTGAGCAAAAACAGGAAGGCAAAATGCCGCAAAAAAGGGAA
TAAGGGCGACACGGAAATGTTGAATACTCATACTCTTCCTTTTTCAATATTATTGAAGCATTTATCAGGG
TTATTGTCTCATGAGCGGATACATATTTGAATGTATTTAGAAAAATAAACAAATAGGGGTTCCGCGCACA
TTTCCCCGAAAAGTGCCACCTGACGTCGACGGATCGGGAGATCTCCCGATCCCCTATGGTGCACTCTCAG
TACAATCTGCTCTGATGCCGCATAGTTAAGCCAGTATCTGCTCCCTGCTTGTGTGTTGGAGGTCGCTGAG
TAGTGCGCGAGCAAAATTTAAGCTACAACAAGGCAAGGCTTGACCGACAATTGCATGAAGAATCTGCTTA
GGGTTAGGCGTTTTGCGCTGCTTCGCGATGTACGGGCCAGATATACGCGTT
